>Addgene plasmid #46267 | pEGFPC1/GgVcl 1-1066 A50I K1306A, R1308A mutant | depositor full sequence | sequence record 65152 | pEGFPC1/GgVcl 1-1066 A50I K1306A, R1308A mutant sequence 7990 bps
TAGTTATTAATAGTAATCAATTACGGGGTCATTAGTTCATAGCCCATATATGGAGTTCCGCGTTACATAA
CTTACGGTAAATGGCCCGCCTGGCTGACCGCCCAACGACCCCCGCCCATTGACGTCAATAATGACGTATG
TTCCCATAGTAACGCCAATAGGGACTTTCCATTGACGTCAATGGGTGGAGTATTTACGGTAAACTGCCCA
CTTGGCAGTACATCAAGTGTATCATATGCCAAGTACGCCCCCTATTGACGTCAATGACGGTAAATGGCCC
GCCTGGCATTATGCCCAGTACATGACCTTATGGGACTTTCCTACTTGGCAGTACATCTACGTATTAGTCA
TCGCTATTACCATGGTGATGCGGTTTTGGCAGTACATCAATGGGCGTGGATAGCGGTTTGACTCACGGGG
ATTTCCAAGTCTCCACCCCATTGACGTCAATGGGAGTTTGTTTTGGCACCAAAATCAACGGGACTTTCCA
AAATGTCGTAACAACTCCGCCCCATTGACGCAAATGGGCGGTAGGCGTGTACGGTGGGAGGTCTATATAA
GCAGAGCTGGTTTAGTGAACCGTCAGATCCGCTAGCGCTACCGGTCGCCACCATGGTGAGCAAGGGCGAG
GAGCTGTTCACCGGGGTGGTGCCCATCCTGGTCGAGCTGGACGGCGACGTAAACGGCCACAAGTTCAGCG
TGTCCGGCGAGGGCGAGGGCGATGCCACCTACGGCAAGCTGACCCTGAAGTTCATCTGCACCACCGGCAA
GCTGCCCGTGCCCTGGCCCACCCTCGTGACCACCCTGACCTACGGCGTGCAGTGCTTCAGCCGCTACCCC
GACCACATGAAGCAGCACGACTTCTTCAAGTCCGCCATGCCCGAAGGCTACGTCCAGGAGCGCACCATCT
TCTTCAAGGACGACGGCAACTACAAGACCCGCGCCGAGGTGAAGTTCGAGGGCGACACCCTGGTGAACCG
CATCGAGCTGAAGGGCATCGACTTCAAGGAGGACGGCAACATCCTGGGGCACAAGCTGGAGTACAACTAC
AACAGCCACAACGTCTATATCATGGCCGACAAGCAGAAGAACGGCATCAAGGTGAACTTCAAGATCCGCC
ACAACATCGAGGACGGCAGCGTGCAGCTCGCCGACCACTACCAGCAGAACACCCCCATCGGCGACGGCCC
CGTGCTGCTGCCCGACAACCACTACCTGAGCACCCAGTCCGCCCTGAGCAAAGACCCCAACGAGAAGCGC
GATCACATGGTCCTGCTGGAGTTCGTGACCGCCGCCGGGATCACTCTCGGCATGGACGAGCTGTACAAGT
CCGGACTCAGATCTCGAGCTCAAGCTTCGAATTCCGGCCCCCCCTGCCCCGCCGCCGCCATGCCCGTCTT
CCACACGCGCACCATCGAGAGCATCTTGGAGCCCGTGGCTCAGCAGATCTCCCACCTGGTCATCATGCAC
GAGGAGGGGGAGGTAGACGGCAAGGCCATCCCGGACCTCACCGCCCCCGTGTCGGCCGTGCAGGCCATCG
TCAGCAACCTGGTGCGGGTTGGAAAAGAAACTGTGCAGACAACAGAAGACCAGATCTTGAAAAGGGATAT
GCCACCAGCATTCATCAAAGTAGAGAATGCCTGCACCAAGCTCGTTCGAGCAGCCCAGATGCTGCAAGCA
GATCCTTATTCAGTACCAGCTCGTGACTACCTAATTGATGGATCAAGAGGCATCCTTTCTGGAACATCAG
ACTTACTTCTGACATTTGATGAAGCGGAGGTCCGTAAAATCATCCGTGTCTGCAAAGGAATATTGGAATA
TCTGACTGTGGCAGAAGTAGTAGAGACTATGGAGGATTTGGTGACATATACAAAGAATCTAGGGCCAGGA
ATGACAAAGATGGCGAAAATGATCGATGAGAGACAACAGGAATTAACTCATCAGGAACATAGGGTTATGC
TGGTGAACTCCATGAATACTGTGAAGGAGCTATTGCCTGTACTTATTTCAGCTATGAAGATCTTTGTAAC
CACAAAAAACACTAAAAGCCAGGGAATAGAAGAGGCCTTGAAAAATCGCAATTTCACAGTAGAGAAAATG
AGTGCTGAGATAAATGAAATAATCCGTGTATTACAACTCACTTCCTGGGATGAAGATGCCTGGGCCAGCA
AGGACACTGAAGCCATGAAAAGAGCTTTAGCCCTAATAGATTCAAAGATGAACCAGGCAAAAGGCTGGCT
GAGAGATCCAAACGCACCTCCAGGGGATGCTGGTGAGCAAGCAATAAGGCAGATCCTTGATGAAGCTGGA
AAAGCAGGAGAATTGTGTGCAGGCAAAGAACGCAGGGAGATTCTGGGAACATGCAAAACTTTGGGCCAAA
TGACTGATCAACTTGCTGATCTCCGAGCTAGAGGACAGGGTGCTACACCGATGGCAATGCAGAAGGCACA
GCAGGTGTCACAAGGCCTGGATTTGCTCACTGCAAAAGTGGAGAATGCAGCCCGGAAATTGGAGGCCATG
ACAAACTCTAAGCAGGCTATTGCAAAGAAGATTGATGCTGCTCAGAACTGGCTTGCGGATCCCAACGGCG
GAAGTGAAGGAGAAGAACACATTCGAGGAATTATGTCTGAAGCAAGGAAAGTTGCAGAATTGTGTGAGGA
GCCTAAAGAAAGAGATGATATCCTTCGCTCCTTGGGGGAAATCTCTGCTCTGACAGCTAAGCTGTCAGAT
CTGCGACGACATGGGAAAGGCGACTCTCCTGAGGCCCGTGCATTGGCCAAGCAAATAGCTACATCACTTC
AGAACTTACAGTCCAAAACAAACAGAGCTGTAGCAAATACTAGGCCAGTTAAAGCTGCTGTCCATTTGGA
GGGCAAGATTGAGCAAGCCCAGAGGTGGATAGATAATCCTACAGTTGATGATCGGGGAGTAGGCCAGGCA
GCAATTCGGGGTTTGGTTGCAGAAGGTCGTCGTCTAGCCAATGTCATGATGGGACCTTATCGTCAGGACC
TGCTTGCCAAATGTGACCGTGTAGACCAGCTGGCTGCTCAGCTTGCTGACCTTGCAGCAAGAGGGGAAGG
AGAGTCTCCTCAGGCTAGGGCAATTGCTGCTCAGCTTCAGGACTCCCTGAAGGATCTCAAAGCACGGATG
CAAGAAGCAATGACCCAGGAGGTGTCTGATGTTTTCAGTGACACTACAACCCCTATTAAGTTGTTAGCAG
TAGCAGCCACTGCTCCTTCTGATACTCCCAATAGAGAAGAGGTGTTTGAAGAAAGAGCAGCAAATTTTGA
AAACCATGCTGCTAGACTGGGAGCAACAGCAGAAAAAGCAGCTGCAGTTGGAACTGCTAATAAAACTACT
GTGGAAGGCATTCAGGCAACAGTCAAATCTGCAAGGGAGCTTACACCACAGGTAGTATCGGCTGCTCGAA
TCCTCCTGAGAAATCCTGGAAATCAAGCTGCTTATGAGCATTTTGAGACAATGAAAAACCAATGGATTGA
TAATGTAGAAAAGATGACAGGGCTGGTGGATGAGGCCATCGATACCAAGTCTCTGTTGGATGCATCAGAA
GAGGCTATTAAGAAGGATCTTGATAAATGCAAAGTTGCAATGGCCAATATGCAACCTCAGATGCTGGTAG
CTGGAGCCACCAGCATTGCTAGACGAGCGAACCGCATCCTGCTTGTGGCAAAACGGGAGGTTGAAAATTC
AGAAGACCCTAAATTCAGGGAGGCTGTTAAAGCAGCTTCTGATGAGCTGAGCAAAACCATATCACCGATG
GTAATGGATGCTAAAGCTGTAGCAGGAAATATCTCTGATCCTGGTTTGCAGAAGAGTTTCTTGGATTCTG
GATACAGGATTCTGGGAGCTGTGGCCAAAGTCAGAGAAGCCTTTCAGCCTCAGGAGCCAGACTTTCCCCC
TCCTCCTCCTGACCTAGAGCATCTCCATCTGACTGATGAGCTTGCTCCTCCAAAACCACCACTTCCAGAA
GGTGAGGTTCCCCCACCCAGACCACCACCCCCTGAAGAAAAAGATGAGGAGTTCCCAGAGCAGAAAGCAG
GAGAAGCTATTAATCAGCCCATGATGATGGCTGCTAGGCAGTTGCATGACGAGGCTCGGAAATGGTCTAG
CAAGGGTAACGACATCATTGCTGCTGCTAAACGAATGGCGCTGCTCATGGCTGAGATGTCACGCCTGGTG
CGAGGAGGCAGCGGAAACAAGCGTGCCCTCATCCAGTGTGCAAAAGATATTGCTAAGGCATCGGATGAAG
TCACTCGATTGGCCAAAGAGGTGGCCAAGCAATGTACTGATAAACGCATTAGAACAAACCTCTTACAGGT
CTGTGAGCGAATCCCAACCATCAGCACGCAGCTCAAAATTCTTTCCACAGTGAAAGCTACCATGCTGGGC
AGGACTAACATCAGCGATGAAGAATCAGAACAGGCAACTGAGATGTTGGTTCATAACGCCCAGAACCTCA
TGCAGTCTGTGAAGGAAACTGTGAGAGAAGCTGAAGCAGCATCCATTAAGATAAGAACAGATGCCGGATT
CACTCTGCGCTGGGTCAGAAAGACCCCATGGTATCAGTAAACACCACATAAGCATTGTCTTCTGTCGGAA
TTCTGCAGTCGACGGTACCGCGGGCCCGGGATCCACCGGATCTAGATAACTGATCATAATCAGCCATACC
ACATTTGTAGAGGTTTTACTTGCTTTAAAAAACCTCCCACACCTCCCCCTGAACCTGAAACATAAAATGA
ATGCAATTGTTGTTGTTAACTTGTTTATTGCAGCTTATAATGGTTACAAATAAAGCAATAGCATCACAAA
TTTCACAAATAAAGCATTTTTTTCACTGCATTCTAGTTGTGGTTTGTCCAAACTCATCAATGTATCTTAA
CGCGTAAATTGTAAGCGTTAATATTTTGTTAAAATTCGCGTTAAATTTTTGTTAAATCAGCTCATTTTTT
AACCAATAGGCCGAAATCGGCAAAATCCCTTATAAATCAAAAGAATAGACCGAGATAGGGT
[37 nt withheld, positions 5032-5068]
AAAGAACGTGGACTCCAACGTCAAAGG
[49 nt withheld, positions 5096-5144]
T
[91 nt withheld, positions 5146-5236]
G
[124 nt withheld, positions 5238-5361]
CAGGTGGCACTTTTCGGGGAAATGTGCGCGGAACCCCTATTTGTTTATTTTTCTAAATACATTCAAATAT
GTATCCGCTCATGAGACAATAACCCTGATAAATGCTTCAATAATATTGAAAAAGGAAGAGTCCTGAGGCG
GAAAGAACCAGCTGTGGAATGTGTGTCAGTTAGGGTGTGGAAAGTCCCCAGGCTCCCCAGCAGGCAGAAG
TATGCAAAGCATGCATCTCAATTAGTCAGCAACCAGGTGTGGAAAGTCCCCAGGCTCCCCAGCAGGCAGA
AGTATGCAAAGCATGCATCTCAATTAGTCAGCAACCATAGTCCCGCCCCTAACTCCGCCCATCCCGCCCC
TAACTCCGCCCAGTTCCGCCCATTCTCCGCCCCATGGCTGACTAATTTTTTTTATTTATGCAGAGGCCGA
GGCCGCCTCGGCCTCTGAGCTATTCCAGAAGTAGTGAGGAGGCTTTTTTGGAGGCCTAGGCTTTTGCAAA
GATCGATCAAGAGACAGGATGAGGATCGTTTCGCATGATTGAACAAGATGGATTGCACGCAGGTTCTCCG
GCCGCTTGGGTGGAGAGGCTATTCGGCTATGACTGGGCACAACAGACAATCGGCTGCTCTGATGCCGCCG
TGTTCCGGCTGTCAGCGCAGGGGCGCCCGGTTCTTTTTGTCAAGACCGACCTGTCCGGTGCCCTGAATGA
ACTGCAAGACGAGGCAGCGCGGCTATCGTGGCTGGCCACGACGGGCGTTCCTTGCGCAGCTGTGCTCGAC
GTTGTCACTGAAGCGGGAAGGGACTGGCTGCTATTGGGCGAAGTGCCGGGGCAGGATCTCCTGTCATCTC
ACCTTGCTCCTGCCGAGAAAGTATCCATCATGGCTGATGCAATGCGGCGGCTGCATACGCTTGATCCGGC
TACCTGCCCATTCGACCACCAAGCGAAACATCGCATCGAGCGAGCACGTACTCGGATGGAAGCCGGTCTT
GTCGATCAGGATGATCTGGACGAAGAGCATCAGGGGCTCGCGCCAGCCGAACTGTTCGCCAGGCTCAAGG
CGAGCATGCCCGACGGCGAGGATCTCGTCGTGACCCATGGCGATGCCTGCTTGCCGAATATCATGGTGGA
AAATGGCCGCTTTTCTGGATTCATCGACTGTGGCCGGCTGGGTGTGGCGGACCGCTATCAGGACATAGCG
TTGGCTACCCGTGATATTGCTGAAGAGCTTGGCGGCGAATGGGCTGACCGCTTCCTCGTGCTTTACGGTA
TCGCCGCTCCCGATTCGCAGCGCATCGCCTTCTATCGCCTTCTTGACGAGTTCTTCTGAGCGGGACTCTG
GGGTTCGAAATGACCGACCAAGCGACGCCCAACCTGCCATCACGAGATTTCGATTCCACCGCCGCCTTCT
ATGAAAGGTTGGGCTTCGGAATCGTTTTCCGGGACGCCGGCTGGATGATCCTCCAGCGCGGGGATCTCAT
GCTGGAGTTCTTCGCCCACCCTAGGGGGAGGCTAACTGAAACACGGAAGGAGACAATACCGGAAGGAACC
CGCGCTATGACGGCAATAAAAAGACAGAATAAAACGCACGGTGTTGGGTCGTTTGTTCATAAACGCGGGG
TTCGGTCCCAGGGCTGGCACTCTGTCGATACCCCACCGAGACCCCATTGGGGCCAATACGCCCGCGTTTC
TTCCTTTTCCCCACCCCACCCCCCAAGTTCGGGTGAAGGCCCAGGGCTCGCAGCCAACGTCGGGGCGGCA
GGCCCTGCCATAGCCTCAGGTTACTCATATATACTTTAGATTGATTTAAAACTTCATTTTTAATTTAAAA
GGATCTAGGTGAAGATCCTTTTTGATAATCTCATGACCAAAATCCCTTAACGTGAGTTTTCGTTCCACTG
AGCGTCAGACCCCGTAGAAAAGATCAAAGGATCTTCTTGAGATCCTTTTTTTCTGCGCGTAATCTGCTGC
TTGCAAACAAAAAAACCACCGCTACCAGCGGTGGTTTGTTTGCCGGATCAAGAGCTACCAACTCTTTTTC
CGAAGGTAACTGGCTTCAGCAGAGCGCAGATACCAAATACTGTCCTTCTAGTGTAGCCGTAGTTAGGCCA
CCACTTCAAGAACTCTGTAGCACCGCCTACATACCTCGCTCTGCTAATCCTGTTACCAGTGGCTGCTGCC
AGTGGCGATAAGTCGTGTCTTACCGGGTTGGACTCAAGACGATAGTTACCGGATAAGGCGCAGCGGTCGG
GCTGAACGGGGGGTTCGTGCACACAGCCCAGCTTGGAGCGAACGACCTACACCGAACTGAGATACCTACA
GCGTGAGCTATGAGAAAGCGCCACGCTTCCCGAAGGGAGAAAGGCGGACAGGTATCCGGTAAGCGGCAGG
GTCGGAACAGGAGAGCGCACGAGGGAGCTTCCAGGGGGAAACGCCTGGTATCTTTATAGTCCTGTCGGGT
TTCGCCACCTCTGACTTGAGCGTCGATTTTTGTGATGCTCGTCAGGGGGGCGGAGCCTATGGAAAAACGC
CAGCAACGCGGCCTTTTTACGGTTCCTGGCCTTTTGCTGGCCTTTTGCTCACATGTTCTTTCCTGCGTTA
TCCCCTGATTCTGTGGATAACCGTATTACCGCCATGCAT
Features (pLannotate 1.2.2; 16 found; start..end, strand, type, name):
     61..364     +  enhancer       CMV enhancer: human cytomegalovirus immediate early enhancer
    365..568     +  promoter       CMV promoter: human cytomegalovirus (CMV) immediate early promoter
    613..1329    +  CDS            EGFP: EGFP is a basic (constitutively fluorescent) green fluorescent protein published in 1996, derived from Aequorea victoria. It is reported to be a rapidly-maturing weak dimer with moderate acid sensitivity.
   1330..1364    +  misc_feature   MCS (fragment): multiple cloning site
   1390..4587    +  CDS            Vcl: VINC_MOUSE - Experimental evidence at protein level: Swiss-Prot protein existence level 1. Actin filament (F-actin)-binding protein involved in cell- matrix adhesion and cell-cell adhesion. Regulates cell-surface E- cadherin expression and potentiates mechanosensing by the E-cadherin complex. May also play important roles in cell morphology and locomotion (By similarity). From Mus musculus (Mouse).
   4618..4654    +  misc_feature   MCS (fragment): multiple cloning site
   4671..4755    +  CDS            large T antigen (fragment): large T antigen from SV40 (simian virus 40)
   4778..4899    +  polyA_signal   SV40 poly(A) signal: SV40 polyadenylation signal
   4933..5361    -  rep_origin     f1 ori (sequence partly withheld): f1 bacteriophage origin of replication; arrow indicates direction of (+) strand synthesis
   5388..5492    +  promoter       AmpR promoter: bla
   5494..5851    +  promoter       SV40 promoter: SV40 enhancer and early promoter
   5886..6680    +  CDS            NeoR/KanR: aminoglycoside phosphotransferase from Tn5; aph(3')-II (or nptII); confers resistance to neomycin, kanamycin, and G418 (Geneticin®)
   6701..6853    +  CDS            ble (fragment): BLE_KLEPN - Experimental evidence at protein level: Swiss-Prot protein existence level 1. Binding protein with a strong affinity to the bleomycin family of antibiotics. Binds to CL990; an antimitotic-antibiotic compound. From Klebsiella pneumoniae.
   6912..6959    +  polyA_signal   HSV TK poly(A) signal: herpes simplex virus thymidine kinase polyadenylation signal (Cole and Stacy, 1985)
   7050..7066    -  polyA_signal   bGH poly(A) signal (fragment): bovine growth hormone polyadenylation signal
   7288..7876    +  rep_origin     ori: high-copy-number ColE1/pMB1/pBR322/pUC origin of replication
