[The description below was written by a language model from this plasmid's Addgene catalogue record and pLannotate feature annotations shown in this document.]
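Description:
pEGFPC1/GgVcl 1-1066 A50I K1306A, R1308A mutant is a mammalian expression plasmid of about 8 kb built on the pEGFP-C1 backbone. It encodes full-length chicken (Gallus gallus) vinculin, residues 1-1066, fused to the C-terminus of EGFP. The vinculin coding region was inserted as an EcoRI fragment into the multiple cloning site downstream of EGFP, and both EcoRI sites were retained. The fusion is transcribed from the human cytomegalovirus immediate-early enhancer/promoter and terminated by the SV40 polyadenylation signal. The automated annotation labels the insert by its similarity to mouse vinculin, but the catalogue record identifies it as the chicken sequence.

The plasmid replicates in E. coli from a high-copy ColE1/pUC-type origin and also carries an f1 origin for single-stranded DNA production. A single Tn5 aminoglycoside phosphotransferase gene (NeoR/KanR) has a bacterial promoter and the SV40 early promoter in tandem upstream and the HSV TK polyadenylation signal downstream. It gives kanamycin resistance in bacteria and G418 selection in mammalian cells.

The key feature is the A50I substitution in the vinculin head domain, introduced by site-directed mutagenesis. The depositor reports that this mutant binds talin poorly, undetectably in pull-down assays. The name and mutation field also list K1306A and R1308A. These numbers exceed the 1066-residue length of the protein, and the record does not explain the numbering scheme or the effect of these changes. The record does not state specific applications, but a fluorescent talin-binding-deficient vinculin would suit live-cell or fixed-cell imaging of how the vinculin–talin interaction affects vinculin localisation and function at cell–matrix and cell–cell adhesions.
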