Addgene plasmid #46267: pEGFPC1/GgVcl 1-1066 A50I K1306A, R1308A mutant
Depositing lab: Susan Craig. Depositing organization: Johns Hopkins University and School of Medicine.
Backbone
  Vector backbone: pEGFP-C1
  Backbone manufacturer: Clonetech
  Backbone size w/o insert (bp): 4700
  Total vector size (bp): 7990
  Vector type: Mammalian Expression
  Selectable markers: Neomycin (select with G418)
Growth in bacteria
  Bacterial resistance: Kanamycin, 50 μg/mL
  Growth temperature: 37°C
  Growth strain: DH5alpha
  Copy number: Unknown
Gene/Insert
  Gene/Insert name: Vcl (alt name: Vinculin)
  Species: G. gallus (chicken)
  Insert size (bp): 3259
  Mutation: K1306A, R1308A, A50I mutation; talin binding deficient
  GenBank ID: NM_205441.1
  Entrez Gene: VCL (a.k.a. VINC1)
  Promoter: CMV
  Tag / fusion protein: EGFP (N terminal on backbone)
  Cloning method: Restriction Enzyme; 5′ cloning site EcoRI (not destroyed); 3′ cloning site EcoRI (not destroyed)
  Sequencing primers: 5′ EGFP-C; 3′ SV40pA-R
Terms and licenses: Academic/Nonprofit Terms; Industry Terms: Not Available to Industry
Depositor comments: Chicken vinculin, full length(EcoRI fragment of p1005 subcloned into EcoRI-cut pEGFP-C1); A50I mutation (alanine 50 to isoleucine) introduced by QCPCR. This mutant binds poorly (undetectably to talin in pull down assays; sensitivity of assay Kd= 10-20 uM).
How to cite: pEGFPC1/GgVcl 1-1066 A50I K1306A, R1308A mutant was a gift from Susan Craig (Addgene plasmid # 46267 ; http://n2t.net/addgene:46267 ; RRID:Addgene_46267)
