>Addgene plasmid #46267 | pEGFPC1/GgVcl 1-1066 A50I K1306A, R1308A mutant | addgene partial sequence | sequence record 66867 | EGFP-C 5'-CATGGTCCTGCTGGAGTTCGTG-3'
GACGAGCTGTACAAGTCCGGACTCAGATCTCGAGCTCAAGCTTCGAATTCCGGCCCCCCCTGCCCCGCCG
CCGCCATGCCCGTCTTCCACACGCGCACCATCGAGAGCATCTTGGAGCCCGTGGCTCAGCAGATCTCCCA
CCTGGTCATCATGCACGAGGAGGGGGAGGTAGACGGCAAGGCCATCCCGGACCTCACCGCCCCCGTGTCG
GCCGTGCAGGCCATCGTCAGCAACCTGGTGCGGGTTGGAAAAGAAACTGTGCAGACAACAGAAGACCAGA
TCTTGAAAAGGGATATGCCACCAGCATTCATCAAAGTAGAGAATGCCTGCACCAAGCTCGTTCGAGCAGC
CCAGATGCTGCAAGCAGATCCTTATTCAGTACCAGCTCGTGACTACCTAATTGATGGATCAAGAGGCATC
CTTTCTGGAACATCAGACTTACTTCTGACATTTGATGAAGCGGAGGTCCGTAAAATCATCCGTGTCTGCA
AAGGAATATTGGAATATCTGACTGTGGCAGAAGTAGTAGAGACTATGGAGGATTTGGTGACATATACAAA
GAATCTAGGGCCAGGAATGACAAAGATGGCGAAAATGATCGATGAGAGACAACAGGAATTAACTCATCAG
GAACATAGGGTTATGCTGGTGAACTCCATGAATACTGTGAAGGAGCTATTGCCTGTACTTATTTCAGCTA
TGAAGATCTTTGTAACCACAAAAAACACTAAAAGCCAGGGAATAGAAGAGGCCTTGAAAAATCGCAATTT
CACAGTAGAGAAAATGAGTGCTGAGATAAATGAAATAATCCGTGTATTACAACTCACTTCCTGGGATGAA
GATGCCTGGGCCAGCAAGGACACTGAAGCCATGAAAAGAGCTTTAGCCCTAATAGATTCAAAGATGAACC
AGGCAAAAG
