>Addgene plasmid #46267 | pEGFPC1/GgVcl 1-1066 A50I K1306A, R1308A mutant | addgene partial sequence | sequence record 69577 | EGFP-C 5'-CATGGTCCTGCTGGAGTTCGTG-3'
AGCTGTACAAGTCCGGACTCAGATCTCGAGCTCAAGCTTCGAATTCCGGCCCCCCCTGCCCCGCCGCCGC
CATGCCCGTCTTCCACACGCGCACCATCGAGAGCATCTTGGAGCCCGTGGCTCAGCAGATCTCCCACCTG
GTCATCATGCACGAGGAGGGGGAGGTAGACGGCAAGGCCATCCCGGACCTCACCGCCCCCGTGTCGGCCG
TGCAGGCCATCGTCAGCAACCTGGTGCGGGTTGGAAAAGAAACTGTGCAGACAACAGAAGACCAGATCTT
GAAAAGGGATATGCCACCAGCATTCATCAAAGTAGAGAATGCCTGCACCAAGCTCGTTCGAGCAGCCCAG
ATGCTGCAAGCAGATCCTTATTCAGTACCAGCTCGTGACTACCTAATTGATGGATCAAGAGGCATCCTTT
CTGGAACATCAGACTTACTTCTGACATTTGATGAAGCGGAGGTCCGTAAAATCATCCGTGTCTGCAAAGG
AATATTGGAATATCTGACTGTGGCAGAAGTAGTAGAGACTATGGAGGATTTGGTGACATATACAAAGAAT
CTAGGGCCAGGAATGACAAAGATGGCGAAAATGATCGATGAGAGACAACAGGAATTAACTCATCAGGAAC
ATAGGGTTATGCTGGTGAACTCCATGAATACTGTGAAGGAGCTATTGCCTGTACTTATTTCAGCTATGAA
GATCTTTGTAACCACAAAAAACACTAAAAGCCAGGGAATAGAAGAGGCCTTGAAAAATCGCAATTTCACA
GTAGAGAAAATGAGTGCTGAGATAAATGAAATAATCCGTGTATTACAACTCACTTCCTGGGATGAAGATG
CCTGGGCCAGCAAGGACACTGAAGCCATGAAAAGAGCTTTAGCCCTAATAGATTCAAAGATGAACCAGGC
AAAAGGCTG
