>Addgene plasmid #46267 | pEGFPC1/GgVcl 1-1066 A50I K1306A, R1308A mutant | addgene partial sequence | sequence record 69578 | SV40pA-R 5'-GAAATTTGTGATGCTATTGC-3'
AGCTGCAATAAACAAGTTAACAACAACAATTGCATTCATTTTATGTTTCAGGTTCAGGGGGAGGTGTGGG
AGGTTTTTTAAAGCAAGTAAAACCTCTACAAATGTGGTATGGCTGATTATGATCAGTTATCTAGATCCGG
TGGATCCCGGGCCCGCGGTACCGTCGACTGCAGAATTCCGACAGAAGACAATGCTTATGTGGTGTTTACT
GATACCATGGGGTCTTTCTGACCCAGCGCAGAGTGAATCCGGCATCTGTTGCTATCGCAATGGATGCTGC
TTCAGCTTCTCTCACAGTTTCCTTCACAGACTGCATGAGGTTCTGGGCGTTATGAACCAACATCTCAGTT
GCCTGTTCTGATTCTTCATCGCTGATGTTAGTCCTGCCCAGCATGGTAGCTTTCACTGTGGAAAGAATTT
TGAGCTGCGTGCTGATGGTTGGGATTCGCTCACAGACCTGTAAGAGGTTTGTTCTAATGCGTTTATCAGT
ACATTGCTTGGCCACCTCTTTGGCCAATCGAGTGACTTCATCCGATGCCTTAGCAATATCTTTTGCACAC
TGGATGAGGGCACGCTTGTTTCCGCTGCCTCCTCGCACCAGGCGTGACATCTCAGCCATGAGCAGCGCCA
TTCGTTTAGCAGCAGCAATGATGTCGTTACCCTTGCTAGACCATTTCCGAGCCTCGTCATGCAACTGCCT
AGCAGCCATCATCATGGGCTGATTAATAGCTTCTCCTGCTTTCTGCTCTGGGAACTCCTCATCTTTTTCT
TCAGGGGGTGGTGGTCTGGGTGGGGGAACCTCACCTTCTGGAAGTGGTGGTTTTGGAGGAGCAAGCTCAT
CAGTCAGATGGAGATGCTCTAGGTCAGGAGGAGGAGGGGGAAAGTCTGGCTCCTGAGGCTGAAAGGCTTC
TCTGACTTTGGCCACAGCTCCCAGAATCCTGTATCCAGAATCCAAGAAACTCTTCTGCAAACCAGGATCA
