>Addgene plasmid #46267 | pEGFPC1/GgVcl 1-1066 A50I K1306A, R1308A mutant | addgene partial sequence | sequence record 71423 | SV40pA-R 5'-GAAATTTGTGATGCTATTGC-3'
ATAAACAAGTTAACAACAACAATTGCATTCATTTTATGTTTCAGGTTCAGGGGGAGGTGTGGGAGGTTTT
TTAAAGCAAGTAAAACCTCTACAAATGTGGTATGGCTGATTATGATCAGTTATCTAGATCCGGTGGATCC
CGGGCCCGCGGTACCGTCGACTGCAGAATTCCGACAGAAGACAATGCTTATGTGGTGTTTACTGATACCA
TGGGGTCTTTCTGACCCAGCGCAGAGTGAATCCGGCATCTGTTGCTATCGCAATGGATGCTGCTTCAGCT
TCTCTCACAGTTTCCTTCACAGACTGCATGAGGTTCTGGGCGTTATGAACCAACATCTCAGTTGCCTGTT
CTGATTCTTCATCGCTGATGTTAGTCCTGCCCAGCATGGTAGCTTTCACTGTGGAAAGAATTTTGAGCTG
CGTGCTGATGGTTGGGATTCGCTCACAGACCTGTAAGAGGTTTGTTCTAATGCGTTTATCAGTACATTGC
TTGGCCACCTCTTTGGCCAATCGAGTGACTTCATCCGATGCCTTAGCAATATCTTTTGCACACTGGATGA
GGGCACGCTTGTTTCCGCTGCCTCCTCGCACCAGGCGTGACATCTCAGCCATGAGCAGCGCCATTCGTTT
AGCAGCAGCAATGATGTCGTTACCCTTGCTAGACCATTTCCGAGCCTCGTCATGCAACTGCCTAGCAGCC
ATCATCATGGGCTGATTAATAGCTTCTCCTGCTTTCTGCTCTGGGAACTCCTCATCTTTTTCTTCAGGGG
GTGGTGGTCTGGGTGGGGGAACCTCACCTTCTGGAAGTGGTGGTTTTGGAGGAGCAAGCTCATCAGTCAG
ATGGAGATGCTCTAGGTCAGGAGGAGGAGGGGGAAAGTCTGGCTCCTGAGGCTGAAAGGCTTCTCTGACT
TTGGCCACAGCTCCCAGAATCCTGTATCCAGAATCCAAGAAACTCTTCTGCAAACCAGGATCAGAGATAT
TTCCTGCTACA
