>Addgene plasmid #46267 | pEGFPC1/GgVcl 1-1066 A50I K1306A, R1308A mutant | addgene partial sequence | sequence record 71428 | EGFP-C 5'-CATGGTCCTGCTGGAGTTCGTG-3'
AGCTGTACAAGTCCGGACTCAGATCTCGAGCTCAAGCTTCGAATTCCGGCCCCCCCTGCCCCGCCGCCGC
CATGCCCGTCTTCCACACGCGCACCATCGAGAGCATCTTGGAGCCCGTGGCTCAGCAGATCTCCCACCTG
GTCATCATGCACGAGGAGGGGGAGGTAGACGGCAAGGCCATCCCGGACCTCACCGCCCCCGTGTCGGCCG
TGCAGGCCATCGTCAGCAACCTGGTGCGGGTTGGAAAAGAAACTGTGCAGACAACAGAAGACCAGATCTT
GAAAAGGGATATGCCACCAGCATTCATCAAAGTAGAGAATGCCTGCACCAAGCTCGTTCGAGCAGCCCAG
ATGCTGCAAGCAGATCCTTATTCAGTACCAGCTCGTGACTACCTAATTGATGGATCAAGAGGCATCCTTT
CTGGAACATCAGACTTACTTCTGACATTTGATGAAGCGGAGGTCCGTAAAATCATCCGTGTCTGCAAAGG
AATATTGGAATATCTGACTGTGGCAGAAGTAGTAGAGACTATGGAGGATTTGGTGACATATACAAAGAAT
CTAGGGCCAGGAATGACAAAGATGGCGAAAATGATCGATGAGAGACAACAGGAATTAACTCATCAGGAAC
ATAGGGTTATGCTGGTGAACTCCATGAATACTGTGAAGGAGCTATTGCCTGTACTTATTTCAGCTATGAA
GATCTTTGTAACCACAAAAAACACTAAAAGCCAGGGAATAGAAGAGGCCTTGAAAAATCGCAATTTCACA
GTAGAGAAAATGAGTGCTGAGATAAATGAAATAATCCGTGTATTACAACTCACTTCCTGGGATGAAGATG
CCTGGGCCAGCAAGGACACTGAAGCCATGAAAAAAGAGCTTTAGCCCTAATAGATTCAAAGATGAACCAG
GCAAAAGGCTGGCTGAGAGATCCAAACGCACCTCCAGGGGATGCTGGTGAGCAAGCAATAAGGCAGATCC
TTGATGAAGCTGGAAAAGCAGGA
